Addgene plasmid #129690: pET15b-GBdm
Purpose: express E. coli GreB E82C/C68S
Depositing lab: Jeff Gelles. Depositing organization: Brandeis University. Publication: Dynamics of GreB-RNA polymerase interaction allow a proofreading accessory protein to patrol for transcription complexes needing rescue. Tetone LE, Friedman LJ, Osborne ML, Ravi H, Kyzer S, Stumper SK, Mooney RA, Landick R, Gelles J. Proc Natl Acad Sci U S A. 2017 Feb 14;114(7):E1081-E1090. doi: 10.1073/pnas.1616525114. Epub 2017 Jan 30. PubMed 28137878.
Backbone
  Vector backbone: pet15b
  Vector type: Bacterial Expression
Growth in bacteria
  Bacterial resistance: Ampicillin, 100 μg/mL
  Growth temperature: 37°C
  Growth strain: JC10289
  Growth instructions: The depositing lab recommends using a strain expressing T7 RNA polymerase, like BL21(DE3), for expression.
  Copy number: High Copy
Gene/Insert
  Gene/Insert name: GreB E82C C68S
  Species: E. coli
  Entrez Gene: greB (a.k.a. b3406, ECK3393)
  Tag / fusion protein: his6 (N terminal on backbone)
Terms and licenses: Academic/Nonprofit Terms; Industry Terms: Not Available to Industry
How to cite: pET15b-GBdm was a gift from Jeff Gelles (Addgene plasmid # 129690 ; http://n2t.net/addgene:129690 ; RRID:Addgene_129690)
