[The description below was written by a language model from this plasmid's Addgene catalogue record and pLannotate feature annotations shown in this document.]
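Description:
pET15b-GBdm is a bacterial expression plasmid built on the pET15b backbone for producing a double-mutant form of the Escherichia coli transcript cleavage factor GreB carrying the substitutions E82C and C68S. The 6.2 kb plasmid replicates from a ColE1/pMB1-type origin accompanied by the pBR322 bom region and the rop gene. The catalogue lists it as high copy, although rop normally moderates copy number. Selection is by ampicillin through the β-lactamase (AmpR) gene and its own promoter. Several tetracycline-resistance fragments and a tet promoter are annotated, but these are non-functional remnants of the pBR322 ancestry of pET vectors.

The expression cassette spans the sequence origin. A T7 promoter is followed by a lac operator, the strong T7 gene 10 ribosome binding site, and an N-terminal His6 tag supplied by the backbone (picked up by the annotation as a fragment of a composite 6xHis tag). A thrombin cleavage site and the greB coding sequence come next, and the cassette ends with the T7 terminator. The short "SET1" fragment annotated between the insert and the terminator is most likely residual vector sequence rather than a fused tag. A plasmid-borne lacI gene supplies lac repressor, so transcription stays repressed until induction with IPTG in a host expressing T7 RNA polymerase, such as BL21(DE3). The His tag permits affinity purification, and thrombin can remove it afterwards.

GreB stimulates cleavage of the nascent transcript in arrested RNA polymerase complexes so that elongation can resume. The mutation pattern removes one cysteine and introduces another at position 82, which would be consistent with site-specific labeling, although the record does not state this. The associated study examined the dynamics of the GreB–RNA polymerase interaction.
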