Features (pLannotate 1.2.2; 21 found; start..end, strand, type, name):
      1..25      +  protein_bind   lac operator: The lac repressor binds to the lac operator to inhibit transcription in E. coli. This inhibition can be relieved by adding lactose or isopropyl-β-D-thiogalactopyranoside (IPTG). lac repressor encoded by lacI
     40..62      +  RBS            RBS: efficient ribosome binding site from bacteriophage T7 gene 10 (Olins and Rangwala, 1989)
     81..97      +  CDS            capTEV™ (fragment): composite tag for in vivo biotinylation, TEV protease cleavage, and 6xHis tagging
    108..125     +  CDS            thrombin site: thrombin recognition and cleavage site
    129..602     +  CDS            greB: GREB_ECOLI - Experimental evidence at protein level: Swiss-Prot protein existence level 1. Necessary for efficient RNA polymerase transcription elongation past template-encoded arresting sites. The arresting sites in DNA have the property of trapping a certain fraction of elongating RNA polymerases that pass through, resulting in locked ternary complexes. Cleavage of the nascent transcript by cleavage factors such as GreA or GreB allows the resumption of elongation from the new 3'terminus. GreB releases sequences of up to 9 nucleotides in length. From Escherichia coli (strain K12).
    612..661     +  CDS            SET1 (fragment): solubility-enhancement tag derived from T7 phage gene 10B
    669..716     +  terminator     T7 terminator: transcription terminator for bacteriophage T7 RNA polymerase
    739..843     -  CDS            TcR (fragment): tetracycline efflux protein; tet; confers resistance to tetracycline
    891..919     -  promoter       tet promoter: E. coli promoter for tetracycline efflux protein gene
   1032..1136    +  promoter       AmpR promoter: bla
   1137..1997    +  CDS            AmpR: β-lactamase; bla; confers resistance to ampicillin, carbenicillin, and related antibiotics
   2168..2756    +  rep_origin     ori: high-copy-number ColE1/pMB1/pBR322/pUC origin of replication
   2942..3081    -  misc_feature   bom: basis of mobility region from pBR322
   3183..3374    -  CDS            rop: Rop protein, which maintains plasmids at low copy number; rop
   3391..3771    +  CDS            YPB1_ECOLX: Protein predicted: Swiss-Prot protein existence level 4. From Escherichia coli.
   4013..4637    -  CDS            TcR (fragment): tetracycline efflux protein; tet; confers resistance to tetracycline
   4652..4673    -  protein_bind   CAP binding site: CAP binding activates transcription in the presence of cAMP. E. coli catabolite activator protein
   4686..5767    -  CDS            lacI: lac repressor; lacI; The lac repressor binds to the lac operator to inhibit transcription in E. coli. This inhibition can be relieved by adding lactose or isopropyl-β-D-thiogalactopyranoside (IPTG).
   5768..5845    -  promoter       lacI promoter: lacI
   5853..6132    -  CDS            TcR (fragment): tetracycline efflux protein; tet; confers resistance to tetracycline
   6154..6172    +  promoter       T7 promoter: promoter for bacteriophage T7 RNA polymerase
>Addgene plasmid #129690 | pET15b-GBdm | addgene full sequence | sequence record 254934 | Addgene NGS Result
GGAATTGTGAGCGGATAACAATTCCCCTCTAGAAATAATTTTGTTTAACTTTAAGAAGGAGATATACCAT
GGGCAGCAGCCATCATCATCATCATCACAGCAGCGGCCTGGTGCCGCGCGGCAGCCATATGAAAACGCCC
CTGGTTACCCGGGAAGGGTATGAAAAACTCAAACAAGAGCTTAATTATCTCTGGCGTGAAGAACGCCCGG
AGGTCACAAAAAAGGTGACCTGGGCCGCAAGTCTGGGCGACCGCAGCGAAAATGCTGACTATCAGTATAA
TAAAAAGCGTCTGCGTGAAATCGACCGTCGCGTGCGCTATCTCACTAAAAGTCTGGAAAATCTCAAAATC
GTCGATTACTCCCCTCAGCAGTGCGGCAAAGTCTTTTTTGGCGCGTGGGTGGAGATTGAAAACGACGATG
GCGTGACTCACCGTTTCCGTATTGTCGGCTACGATGAAATTTTTGGCCGTAAAGATTACATCTCTATCGA
TTCCCCGATGGCCCGCGCATTGCTGAAAAAAGAAGTCGGCGATCTGGCGGTGGTGAATACCCCTGCCGGG
GAAGCGAGCTGGTATGTTAATGCTATCGAGTACGTGAAACCGTAGGATCCGGCTGCTAACAAAGCCCGAA
AGGAAGCTGAGTTGGCTGCTGCCACCGCTGAGCAATAACTAGCATAACCCCTTGGGGCCTCTAAACGGGT
CTTGAGGGGTTTTTTGCTGAAAGGAGGAACTATATCCGGATATCCCGCAAGAGGCCCGGCAGTACCGGCA
TAACCAAGCCTATGCCTACAGCATCCAGGGTGACGGTGCCGAGGATGACGATGAGCGCATTGTTAGATTT
CATACACGGTGCCTGACTGCGTTAGCAATTTAACTGTGATAAACTACCGCATTAAAGCTTATCGATGATA
AGCTGTCAAACATGAGAATTCTTGAAGACGAAAGGGCCTCGTGATACGCCTATTTTTATAGGTTAATGTC
ATGATAATAATGGTTTCTTAGACGTCAGGTGGCACTTTTCGGGGAAATGTGCGCGGAACCCCTATTTGTT
TATTTTTCTAAATACATTCAAATATGTATCCGCTCATGAGACAATAACCCTGATAAATGCTTCAATAATA
TTGAAAAAGGAAGAGTATGAGTATTCAACATTTCCGTGTCGCCCTTATTCCCTTTTTTGCGGCATTTTGC
CTTCCTGTTTTTGCTCACCCAGAAACGCTGGTGAAAGTAAAAGATGCTGAAGATCAGTTGGGTGCACGAG
TGGGTTACATCGAACTGGATCTCAACAGCGGTAAGATCCTTGAGAGTTTTCGCCCCGAAGAACGTTTTCC
AATGATGAGCACTTTTAAAGTTCTGCTATGTGGCGCGGTATTATCCCGTGTTGACGCCGGGCAAGAGCAA
CTCGGTCGCCGCATACACTATTCTCAGAATGACTTGGTTGAGTACTCACCAGTCACAGAAAAGCATCTTA
CGGATGGCATGACAGTAAGAGAATTATGCAGTGCTGCCATAACCATGAGTGATAACACTGCGGCCAACTT
ACTTCTGACAACGATCGGAGGACCGAAGGAGCTAACCGCTTTTTTGCACAACATGGGGGATCATGTAACT
CGCCTTGATCGTTGGGAACCGGAGCTGAATGAAGCCATACCAAACGACGAGCGTGACACCACGATGCCTG
CAGCAATGGCAACAACGTTGCGCAAACTATTAACTGGCGAACTACTTACTCTAGCTTCCCGGCAACAATT
AATAGACTGGATGGAGGCGGATAAAGTTGCAGGACCACTTCTGCGCTCGGCCCTTCCGGCTGGCTGGTTT
ATTGCTGATAAATCTGGAGCCGGTGAGCGTGGGTCTCGCGGTATCATTGCAGCACTGGGGCCAGATGGTA
AGCCCTCCCGTATCGTAGTTATCTACACGACGGGGAGTCAGGCAACTATGGATGAACGAAATAGACAGAT
CGCTGAGATAGGTGCCTCACTGATTAAGCATTGGTAACTGTCAGACCAAGTTTACTCATATATACTTTAG
ATTGATTTAAAACTTCATTTTTAATTTAAAAGGATCTAGGTGAAGATCCTTTTTGATAATCTCATGACCA
AAATCCCTTAACGTGAGTTTTCGTTCCACTGAGCGTCAGACCCCGTAGAAAAGATCAAAGGATCTTCTTG
AGATCCTTTTTTTCTGCGCGTAATCTGCTGCTTGCAAACAAAAAAACCACCGCTACCAGCGGTGGTTTGT
TTGCCGGATCAAGAGCTACCAACTCTTTTTCCGAAGGTAACTGGCTTCAGCAGAGCGCAGATACCAAATA
CTGTCCTTCTAGTGTAGCCGTAGTTAGGCCACCACTTCAAGAACTCTGTAGCACCGCCTACATACCTCGC
TCTGCTAATCCTGTTACCAGTGGCTGCTGCCAGTGGCGATAAGTCGTGTCTTACCGGGTTGGACTCAAGA
CGATAGTTACCGGATAAGGCGCAGCGGTCGGGCTGAACGGGGGGTTCGTGCACACAGCCCAGCTTGGAGC
GAACGACCTACACCGAACTGAGATACCTACAGCGTGAGCTATGAGAAAGCGCCACGCTTCCCGAAGGGAG
AAAGGCGGACAGGTATCCGGTAAGCGGCAGGGTCGGAACAGGAGAGCGCACGAGGGAGCTTCCAGGGGGA
AACGCCTGGTATCTTTATAGTCCTGTCGGGTTTCGCCACCTCTGACTTGAGCGTCGATTTTTGTGATGCT
CGTCAGGGGGGCGGAGCCTATGGAAAAACGCCAGCAACGCGGCCTTTTTACGGTTCCTGGCCTTTTGCTG
GCCTTTTGCTCACATGTTCTTTCCTGCGTTATCCCCTGATTCTGTGGATAACCGTATTACCGCCTTTGAG
TGAGCTGATACCGCTCGCCGCAGCCGAACGACCGAGCGCAGCGAGTCAGTGAGCGAGGAAGCGGAAGAGC
GCCTGATGCGGTATTTTCTCCTTACGCATCTGTGCGGTATTTCACACCGCAATGGTGCACTCTCAGTACA
ATCTGCTCTGATGCCGCATAGTTAAGCCAGTATACACTCCGCTATCGCTACGTGACTGGGTCATGGCTGC
GCCCCGACACCCGCCAACACCCGCTGACGCGCCCTGACGGGCTTGTCTGCTCCCGGCATCCGCTTACAGA
CAAGCTGTGACCGTCTCCGGGAGCTGCATGTGTCAGAGGTTTTCACCGTCATCACCGAAACGCGCGAGGC
AGCTGCGGTAAAGCTCATCAGCGTGGTCGTGAAGCGATTCACAGATGTCTGCCTGTTCATCCGCGTCCAG
CTCGTTGAGTTTCTCCAGAAGCGTTAATGTCTGGCTTCTGATAAAGCGGGCCATGTTAAGGGCGGTTTTT
TCCTGTTTGGTCACTGATGCCTCCGTGTAAGGGGGATTTCTGTTCATGGGGGTAATGATACCGATGAAAC
GAGAGAGGATGCTCACGATACGGGTTACTGATGATGAACATGCCCGGTTACTGGAACGTTGTGAGGGTAA
ACAACTGGCGGTATGGATGCGGCGGGACCAGAGAAAAATCACTCAGGGTCAATGCCAGCGCTTCGTTAAT
ACAGATGTAGGTGTTCCACAGGGTAGCCAGCAGCATCCTGCGATGCAGATCCGGAACATAATGGTGCAGG
GCGCTGACTTCCGCGTTTCCAGACTTTACGAAACACGGAAACCGAAGACCATTCATGTTGTTGCTCAGGT
CGCAGACGTTTTGCAGCAGCAGTCGCTTCACGTTCGCTCGCGTATCGGTGATTCATTCTGCTAACCAGTA
AGGCAACCCCGCCAGCCTAGCCGGGTCCTCAACGACAGGAGCACGATCATGCGCACCCGTGGCCAGGACC
CAACGCTGCCCGAGATGCGCCGCGTGCGGCTGCTGGAGATGGCGGACGCGATGGATATGTTCTGCCAAGG
GTTGGTTTGCGCATTCACAGTTCTCCGCAAGAATTGATTGGCTCCAATTCTTGGAGTGGTGAATCCGTTA
GCGAGGTGCCGCCGGCTTCCATTCAGGTCGAGGTGGCCCGGCTCCATGCACCGCGACGCAACGCGGGGAG
GCAGACAAGGTATAGGGCGGCGCCTACAATCCATGCCAACCCGTTCCATGTGCTCGCCGAGGCGGCATAA
ATCGCCGTGACGATCAGCGGTCCAATGATCGAAGTTAGGCTGGTAAGAGCCGCGAGCGATCCTTGAAGCT
GTCCCTGATGGTCGTCATCTACCTGCCTGGACAGCATGGCCTGCAACGCGGGCATCCCGATGCCGCCGGA
AGCGAGAAGAATCATAATGGGGAAGGCCATCCAGCCTCGCGTCGCGAACGCCAGCAAGACGTAGCCCAGC
GCGTCGGCCGCCATGCCGGCGATAATGGCCTGCTTCTCGCCGAAACGTTTGGTGGCGGGACCAGTGACGA
AGGCTTGAGCGAGGGCGTGCAAGATTCCGAATACCGCAAGCGACAGGCCGATCATCGTCGCGCTCCAGCG
AAAGCGGTCCTCGCCGAAAATGACCCAGAGCGCTGCCGGCACCTGTCCTACGAGTTGCATGATAAAGAAG
ACAGTCATAAGTGCGGCGACGATAGTCATGCCCCGCGCCCACCGGAAGGAGCTGACTGGGTTGAAGGCTC
TCAAGGGCATCGGTCGAGATCCCGGTGCCTAATGAGTGAGCTAACTTACATTAATTGCGTTGCGCTCACT
GCCCGCTTTCCAGTCGGGAAACTGTCGTGCCAGCTGCATTAATGAATCGGCCAACGCGCGGGGAGAGGCG
GTTTGCGTATTGGGCGCCAGGGTGGTTTTTCTTTTCACCAGTGAGACGGGCAACAGCTGATTGCCCTTCA
CCGCCTGGCCCTGAGAGAGTTGCAGCAAGCGGTCCACGCTGGTTTGCCCCAGCAGGCGAAAATCCTGTTT
GATGGTGGTTAACGGCGGGATATAACATGAGCTGTCTTCGGTATCGTCGTATCCCACTACCGAGATATCC
GCACCAACGCGCAGCCCGGACTCGGTAATGGCGCGCATTGCGCCCAGCGCCATCTGATCGTTGGCAACCA
GCATCGCAGTGGGAACGATGCCCTCATTCAGCATTTGCATGGTTTGTTGAAAACCGGACATGGCACTCCA
GTCGCCTTCCCGTTCCGCTATCGGCTGAATTTGATTGCGAGTGAGATATTTATGCCAGCCAGCCAGACGC
AGACGCGCCGAGACAGAACTTAATGGGCCCGCTAACAGCGCGATTTGCTGGTGACCCAATGCGACCAGAT
GCTCCACGCCCAGTCGCGTACCGTCTTCATGGGAGAAAATAATACTGTTGATGGGTGTCTGGTCAGAGAC
ATCAAGAAATAACGCCGGAACATTAGTGCAGGCAGCTTCCACAGCAATGGCATCCTGGTCATCCAGCGGA
TAGTTAATGATCAGCCCACTGACGCGTTGCGCGAGAAGATTGTGCACCGCCGCTTTACAGGCTTCGACGC
CGCTTCGTTCTACCATCGACACCACCACGCTGGCACCCAGTTGATCGGCGCGAGATTTAATCGCCGCGAC
AATTTGCGACGGCGCGTGCAGGGCCAGACTGGAGGTGGCAACGCCAATCAGCAACGACTGTTTGCCCGCC
AGTTGTTGTGCCACGCGGTTGGGAATGTAATTCAGCTCCGCCATCGCCGCTTCCACTTTTTCCCGCGTTT
TCGCAGAAACGTGGCTGGCCTGGTTCACCACGCGGGAAACGGTCTGATAAGAGACACCGGCATACTCTGC
GACATCGTATAACGTTACTGGTTTCACATTCACCACCCTGAATTGACTCTCTTCCGGGCGCTATCATGCC
ATACCGCGAAAGGTTTTGCGCCATTCGATGGTGTCCGGGATCTCGACGCTCTCCCTTATGCGACTCCTGC
ATTAGGAAGCAGCCCAGTAGTAGGTTGAGGCCGTTGAGCACCGCCGCCGCAAGGAATGGTGCATGCAAGG
AGATGGCGCCCAACAGTCCCCCGGCCACGGGGCCTGCCACCATACCCACGCCGAAACAAGCGCTCATGAG
CCCGAAGTGGCGAGCCCGATCTTCCCCATCGGTGATGTCGGCGATATAGGCGCCAGCAACCGCACCTGTG
GCGCCGGTGATGCCGGCCACGATGCGTCCGGCGTAGAGGATCGAGATCTCGATCCCGCGAAATTAATACG
ACTCACTATAGG
